>Addgene plasmid #39297 | human EB1 in PET28a for protein expression | addgene partial sequence | sequence record 51249 | T7-term
TTTGTTAGCAGCCGGATCTCAGTGGTGGTGGTGGTGGTGCTCGAGTGCGGCCGCAAGCTTGATATCGAAT
TCCCAAGAATTCTTAATACTCTTCTTGCTCCTCCTGTGGGCCCCCTTCATCAGGTATCACAAAGCCTTCA
TCTGTGGCATACAGAATGTCTACAATCCTCTGCAATACAGGGTCGTTTTCCCCCTCGTTCTCCTGGCAAA
TCAATTCAATGTTCCGTAGCTTTCCGAAGTAGAAATCCCTCTCTTTCTCCAAGTCTTCAACAGTAAGTTT
CAATACGTTGACCTGCTGCATCAACTCAGCTGCCTCGTCGTCTCCGTTGCCCACACCAGGGTTCTTTCGC
ACCACACCAGGGCCAGCCTTAGGAGCCGCAGCGGTTCTCTGTGTTGAGATGGGCCTCTGGGGAGCTGCAC
TGCTAGAAGTGAGAGGTTTCTTCGGTTTATTCAGAGCTGGAGCAACAAGGGAAGGAGCCACTGCAGTTTC
TTGACCTTG
[321 nt withheld, positions 500-820]
