>Addgene plasmid #39297 | human EB1 in PET28a for protein expression | addgene partial sequence | sequence record 51514 | T7 5'-TAATACGACTCACTATAGGG-3'
AATAATTTTGTTTAACTTTAAGAAGGAGATATACCATGGGCAGCAGCCATCATCATCATCATCACAGCAG
CGGCCTGGTGCCGCGCGGCAGCCATATGGCTAGCATGACTGGTGGACAGCAAATGGGTCGCGGATCC
[390 nt withheld, positions 138-527]
CAAGGTCAAGAAACTGCAGTGGCTCCTTCCCTTGTTGCTCCAGCTCTGAATAAACCGAAGAAACCTCTCA
CTTCTAGCAGTGCAGCTCCCCAGAGGCCCATCTCAACACAGAGAACCGCTGCGGCTCCTAAGGCTGGCCC
TGGTGTGGTGCGAAAGAACCCTGGTGTGGGCAACGGAGACGACGAGGCAGCTGAGTTGATGCAGCAGGTC
AACGTATTGAAACTTACTGTTGAAGACTTGGAGAAAGAGAGGGATTTCTACTTCGGAAAGCTACGGAACA
TTGAATTGATTTGCCAGGAGAACGAGGGGGAAAACGACCCTGTATTGCAGAGGATTGTA
