[The description below was written by a language model from this plasmid's Addgene catalogue record.]
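Description:
Human EB1 in PET28a is a bacterial expression plasmid built on the unmodified Novagen pET28a backbone, carrying the coding sequence of human EB1 (gene symbol MAPRE1), a microtubule plus-end-binding protein. The 804 bp insert was placed between the BamHI and HindIII sites of the polylinker, both of which remain intact, giving a total construct of about 6.2 kb from a 5.4 kb backbone. The plasmid is selected with kanamycin and can be maintained in a standard cloning strain; the record lists its copy number as unknown, and no feature table is provided, so individual backbone elements such as the origin of replication are not itemised.

Expression is driven by the T7 promoter, so transcription depends on T7 RNA polymerase supplied by the host. The record accordingly points to a BL21 pLysS strain with IPTG induction for protein production, an arrangement in which the polymerase is made only on induction and background expression is kept low. EB1 is fused in frame to the N-terminal 6xHis tag encoded by the backbone, which allows the recombinant protein to be captured on nickel affinity resin. The insert can be checked with the standard T7 promoter and T7 terminator primers, and the depositor notes that it has been sequenced.

The construct is intended for producing purified recombinant human EB1. The associated work examined EB1–microtubule interactions in Xenopus egg extracts, addressing EB1's role in microtubule stabilisation and how it is targeted to microtubules. Part of the plasmid derives from an earlier construct made in another laboratory.
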