Addgene plasmid #39297: human EB1 in PET28a for protein expression
Depositing lab: Tim Mitchison & Jennifer Tirnauer. Depositing organization: Harvard Medical School. Publication: EB1-microtubule interactions in Xenopus egg extracts: role of EB1 in microtubule stabilization and mechanisms of targeting to microtubules. Tirnauer JS, Grego S, Salmon ED, Mitchison TJ. Mol Biol Cell. 2002 Oct . 13(10):3614-26. 10.1091/mbc.E02-04-0210 PubMed 12388761.
Backbone
  Vector backbone: PET28a
  Backbone manufacturer: Novagen
  Backbone size w/o insert (bp): 5369
  Total vector size (bp): 6173
  Modifications to backbone: none
  Vector type: Bacterial Expression
Growth in bacteria
  Bacterial resistance: Kanamycin, 50 μg/mL
  Growth temperature: 37°C
  Growth strain: DH5alpha
  Growth instructions: Can be propagated in DH5alpha. For protein expression, grow in BL21 pLysS strain. Induce with IPTG about 3 hours and purify on Nickel agarose. For the full expression and purification protocol see Tirnauer et al MBoC 2002 EB1–Microtubule Interactions in Xenopus Egg Extracts: Role of EB1 in Microtubule Stabilization and Mechanisms of Targeting to Microtubules
  Copy number: Unknown
Gene/Insert
  Gene/Insert name: EB1 (alt name: MAPRE1)
  Species: H. sapiens (human)
  Insert size (bp): 804
  Entrez Gene: MAPRE1 (a.k.a. EB1)
  Promoter: T7
  Tag / fusion protein: 6HIS (N terminal on backbone)
  Cloning method: Restriction Enzyme; 5′ cloning site BamH1 (not destroyed); 3′ cloning site HindIII (not destroyed)
  Sequencing primers: 5′ T7 promotor primer; 3′ T7 terminator primer
Resource information
  A portion of this plasmid was derived from a plasmid made by: Jen-Yu (technician in Barbara Bierer's lab)
Terms and licenses: Academic/Nonprofit Terms; Industry Terms: Not Available to Industry
Depositor comments: sequenced. See Berrueta et al 1999
How to cite: human EB1 in PET28a for protein expression was a gift from Tim Mitchison & Jennifer Tirnauer (Addgene plasmid # 39297 ; http://n2t.net/addgene:39297 ; RRID:Addgene_39297)
